Addgene plasmid #26742: EMTB-mCherry
Depositing lab: William Bement. Depositing organization: University of Wisconsin, Madison. Publication: Regulation of cytokinesis by Rho GTPase flux. Miller AL, Bement WM. Nat Cell Biol. 2009 Jan . 11(1):71-7. 10.1038/ncb1814 PubMed 19060892.
Backbone
  Vector backbone: pCS2+
  Backbone size w/o insert (bp): 4097
  Vector type: Mammalian Expression ; probe for microtubules
Growth in bacteria
  Bacterial resistance: Ampicillin, 100 μg/mL
  Growth temperature: 37°C
  Growth strain: DH5alpha
  Copy number: High Copy
Gene/Insert
  Gene/Insert name: ensconsin (alt names: E-MAP-115; EMTB)
  Species: H. sapiens (human)
  Insert size (bp): 816
  Mutation: Microtubule binding-domain of ensconsin (amino acids 18-282 of GenBank reference sequence X73882)
  GenBank ID: X73882
  Entrez Gene: MAP7 (a.k.a. E-MAP-115, EMAP115)
  Tag / fusion protein: 2x mCherry (N terminal on backbone); Myc (N terminal on insert)
  Cloning method: Restriction Enzyme; 5′ cloning site XhoI (not destroyed); 3′ cloning site EcoRI (not destroyed)
  Sequencing primers: 5′ SP6; 3′ T7
Resource information
  A portion of this plasmid was derived from a plasmid made by: A EMTB construct was a gift from Chloë Bulinski (Columbia University)
Terms and licenses: Academic/Nonprofit Terms; Industry Terms: Not Available to Industry
Depositor comments: Note: It is difficult to sequence entirely through 2 tandem mCherrys. Users are encouraged to perform a double-digest on this plasmid with BamHI and EcoRI to verify the presence of a ~2.2kb band corresponding to the EMTB insert + 2XmCherry. Please see above attachment. The microtubule binding domain of ensconsin (EMTB) was fused to multiple mCherry molecules in order to visualize microtubules. Please note that this plasmid has recombined and is currently only 2X mCherry. mCherry sequences have point mutation at R154 (CGG to AGA) for optimal codon usage in Xenopus.
How to cite: EMTB-mCherry was a gift from William Bement (Addgene plasmid # 26742 ; http://n2t.net/addgene:26742 ; RRID:Addgene_26742)
