[The description below was written by a language model from this plasmid's Addgene catalogue record and pLannotate feature annotations shown in this document.]
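Description:
EMTB-mCherry is a fluorescent microtubule probe built in the pCS2+ backbone, a vector catalogued here for mammalian expression. It is maintained in E. coli as a high-copy plasmid through a ColE1/pUC-type origin and selected with ampicillin via the β-lactamase gene. An f1 origin and remnants of the lac region (lac promoter and operator, plus lacZα and lacI fragments) are also present as backbone carry-over.

The payload is a single fusion reading frame driven by the simian CMV IE94 enhancer/promoter and terminated by the SV40 polyadenylation signal. It begins with two tandem copies of mCherry, followed by a short multiple-cloning-site remnant and then the microtubule-binding domain of human ensconsin (MAP7, also called E-MAP-115), corresponding to residues 18–282 of the reference protein. This domain was cloned between XhoI and EcoRI sites. The record also lists a Myc tag at the N terminus of the insert, which would lie between mCherry and the MAP7 fragment, although the feature table does not annotate it separately.

An SP6 promoter sits between the CMV promoter and the coding sequence, so capped mRNA can be transcribed in vitro for injection. This fits the depositor's note that an arginine codon in the mCherry sequences was changed for Xenopus codon usage. T7 and T3 promoters lie downstream in the opposite orientation.

The depositor states that the construct was designed with multiple mCherry repeats to brighten microtubule labelling, but it has recombined and now carries only two copies. The tandem repeats are also hard to sequence through. The probe decorates microtubules in living cells, allowing them to be imaged, and the associated publication concerns the regulation of cytokinesis.
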