Features (pLannotate 1.2.2; 18 found; start..end, strand, type, name):
     47..1024    +  promoter       CMV IE94 promoter: enhancer/promoter region of simian cytomegalovirus major immediate early transcription unit IE94
   1059..1077    +  promoter       SP6 promoter: promoter for bacteriophage SP6 RNA polymerase
   1115..1822    +  CDS            mCherry: mCherry is a basic (constitutively fluorescent) red fluorescent protein published in 2004, derived from Discosoma sp.. It is reported to be a very rapidly-maturing monomer with low acid sensitivity.
   1829..2536    +  CDS            mCherry: mCherry is a basic (constitutively fluorescent) red fluorescent protein published in 2004, derived from Discosoma sp.. It is reported to be a very rapidly-maturing monomer with low acid sensitivity.
   2537..2555    +  misc_feature   MCS (fragment): multiple cloning site
   2600..3394    +  CDS            MAP7 (fragment): MAP7_HUMAN - Experimental evidence at protein level: Swiss-Prot protein existence level 1. Microtubule-stabilizing protein that may play an important role during reorganization of microtubules during polarization and differentiation of epithelial cells. Associates with microtubules in a dynamic manner. May play a role in the formation of intercellular contacts. Colocalization with TRPV4 results in the redistribution of TRPV4 toward the membrane and may link cytoskeletal microfilaments. From Homo sapiens (Human).
   3416..3433    -  promoter       T7 promoter (fragment): promoter for bacteriophage T7 RNA polymerase
   3438..3572    -  polyA_signal   SV40 poly(A) signal: SV40 polyadenylation signal
   3685..3703    -  promoter       T3 promoter: promoter for bacteriophage T3 RNA polymerase
   3748..3764    -  protein_bind   lac operator: The lac repressor binds to the lac operator to inhibit transcription in E. coli. This inhibition can be relieved by adding lactose or isopropyl-β-D-thiogalactopyranoside (IPTG). lac repressor encoded by lacI
   3772..3802    -  promoter       lac promoter: promoter for the E. coli lac operon
   3817..3838    -  protein_bind   CAP binding site: CAP binding activates transcription in the presence of cAMP. E. coli catabolite activator protein
   3851..3943    -  CDS            lacI (fragment): lac repressor; lacI; The lac repressor binds to the lac operator to inhibit transcription in E. coli. This inhibition can be relieved by adding lactose or isopropyl-β-D-thiogalactopyranoside (IPTG).
   4126..4714    -  rep_origin     ori: high-copy-number ColE1/pMB1/pBR322/pUC origin of replication
   4885..5745    -  CDS            AmpR: β-lactamase; bla; confers resistance to ampicillin, carbenicillin, and related antibiotics
   5746..5850    -  promoter       AmpR promoter: bla
   5903..6331    -  rep_origin     f1 ori (sequence partly withheld): f1 bacteriophage origin of replication; arrow indicates direction of (+) strand synthesis
   6336..40      -  CDS            lacZα (fragment) (across the origin): LacZα fragment of β-galactosidase; lacZ fragment
>Addgene plasmid #26742 | EMTB-mCherry | addgene full sequence | sequence record 219911 | Addgene NGS Result
GGAAGGGCGATCGGTGCGGGCCTCTTCGCTATTACGCCAGTCGACCGCCAATTCAATATGGCGTATATGG
ACTCATGCCAATTCAATATGGTGGATCTGGACCTGTGCCAATTCAATATGGCGTATATGGACTCGTGCCA
ATTCAATATGGTGGATCTGGACCCCAGCCAATTCAATATGGCGGACTTGGCACCATGCCAATTCAATATG
GCGGACCTGGCACTGTGCCAACTGGGGAGGGGTCTACTTGGCACGGTGCCAAGTTTGAGGAGGGGTCTTG
GCCCTGTGCCAAGTCCGCCATATTGAATTGGCATGGTGCCAATAATGGCGGCCATATTGGCTATATGCCA
GGATCAATATATAGGCAATATCCAATATGGCCCTATGCCAATATGGCTATTGGCCAGGTTCAATACTATG
TATTGGCCCTATGCCATATAGTATTCCATATATGGGTTTTCCTATTGACGTAGATAGCCCCTCCCAATGG
GCGGTCCCATATACCATATATGGGGCTTCCTAATACCGCCCATAGCCACTCCCCCATTGACGTCAATGGT
CTCTATATATGGTCTTTCCTATTGACGTCATATGGGCGGTCCTATTGACGTATATGGCGCCTCCCCCATT
GACGTCAATTACGGTAAATGGCCCGCCTGGCTCAATGCCCATTGACGTCAATAGGACCACCCACCATTGA
CGTCAATGGGATGGCTCATTGCCCATTCATATCCGTTCTCACGCCCCCTATTGACGTCAATGACGGTAAA
TGGCCCACTTGGCAGTACATCAATATCTATTAATAGTAACTTGGCAAGTACATTACTATTGGAAGTACGC
CAGGGTACATTGGCAGTACTCCCATTGACGTCAATGGCGGTAAATGGCCCGCGATGGCTGCCAAGTACAT
CCCCATTGACGTCAATGGGGAGGGGCAATGACGCAAATGGGCGTTCCATTGACGTAAATGGGCGGTAGGC
GTGCCTAATGGGAGGTCTATATAAGCAATGCTCGTTTAGGGAACCGCCATTCTGCCTGGGGACGTCGGAG
CAAGCTTGATTTAGGTGACACTATAGAATACAAGCTACTTGTTCTTTTTGCAGGATCCGCCACCATGGTG
AGCAAGGGCGAGGAGGATAACATGGCCATCATCAAGGAGTTCATGCGCTTCAAGGTGCACATGGAGGGCT
CCGTGAACGGCCACGAGTTCGAGATCGAGGGCGAGGGCGAGGGCCGCCCCTACGAGGGCACCCAGACCGC
CAAGCTGAAGGTGACCAAGGGTGGCCCCCTGCCCTTCGCCTGGGACATCCTGTCCCCTCAGTTCATGTAC
GGCTCCAAGGCCTACGTGAAGCACCCCGCCGACATCCCCGACTACTTGAAGCTGTCCTTCCCCGAGGGCT
TCAAGTGGGAGCGCGTGATGAACTTCGAGGACGGCGGCGTGGTGACCGTGACCCAGGACTCCTCCCTGCA
GGACGGCGAGTTCATCTACAAGGTGAAGCTGCGCGGCACCAACTTCCCCTCCGACGGCCCCGTAATGCAG
AAGAAGACCATGGGCTGGGAGGCCTCCTCCGAGAGAATGTACCCCGAGGACGGCGCCCTGAAGGGCGAGA
TCAAGCAGAGGCTGAAGCTGAAGGACGGCGGCCACTACGACGCTGAGGTCAAGACCACCTACAAGGCCAA
GAAGCCCGTGCAGCTGCCCGGCGCCTACAACGTCAACATCAAGTTGGACATCACCTCCCACAACGAGGAC
TACACCATCGTGGAACAGTACGAACGCGCCGAGGGCCGCCACTCCACCGGCGGCATGGACGAGCTGTACA
AGTCCAGAATGGTGAGCAAGGGCGAGGAGGATAACATGGCCATCATCAAGGAGTTCATGCGCTTCAAGGT
GCACATGGAGGGCTCCGTGAACGGCCACGAGTTCGAGATCGAGGGCGAGGGCGAGGGCCGCCCCTACGAG
GGCACCCAGACCGCCAAGCTGAAGGTGACCAAGGGTGGCCCCCTGCCCTTCGCCTGGGACATCCTGTCCC
CTCAGTTCATGTACGGCTCCAAGGCCTACGTGAAGCACCCCGCCGACATCCCCGACTACTTGAAGCTGTC
CTTCCCCGAGGGCTTCAAGTGGGAGCGCGTGATGAACTTCGAGGACGGCGGCGTGGTGACCGTGACCCAG
GACTCCTCCCTGCAGGACGGCGAGTTCATCTACAAGGTGAAGCTGCGCGGCACCAACTTCCCCTCCGACG
GCCCCGTAATGCAGAAGAAGACCATGGGCTGGGAGGCCTCCTCCGAGAGAATGTACCCCGAGGACGGCGC
CCTGAAGGGCGAGATCAAGCAGAGGCTGAAGCTGAAGGACGGCGGCCACTACGACGCTGAGGTCAAGACC
ACCTACAAGGCCAAGAAGCCCGTGCAGCTGCCCGGCGCCTACAACGTCAACATCAAGTTGGACATCACCT
CCCACAACGAGGACTACACCATCGTGGAACAGTACGAACGCGCCGAGGGCCGCCACTCCACCGGCGGCAT
GGACGAGCTGTACAAGTCCGGACTCAGATCTCGAGATATGGAGCAGAAGCTCATCTCAGAAGAAGACCTC
GGCGCGCCAGTGCGAAGCGAAACAGCACCCGACAGCTACAAAGTGCAAGATAAGAAAAATGCCTCCAGCC
GCCCTGCCTCTGCAATTTCAGGACAAAATAACAACCACTCAGGAAATAAACCAGACCCTCCGCCTGTGTT
ACGTGTTGATGACCGGCAGCGGCTGGCCCGGGAGCGACGTGAGGAACGGGAGAAACAGCTAGCTGCAAGA
GAAATAGTGTGGTTAGAAAGAGAAGAGCGAGCCAGGCAGCACTACGAGAAGCACCTGGAAGAGCGGAAGA
AGAGGTTGGAGGAGCAGAGGCAGAAGGAGGAGCGGAGGAGGGCTGCTGTGGAGGAGAAGCGGAGGCAGAG
ACTTGAGGAGGACAAAGAACGCCACGAAGCTGTTGTACGGCGCACAATGGAAAGGAGCCAGAAGCCAAAA
CAGAAGCATAACCGTTGGTCGTGGGGAGGCTCTCTCCATGGGAGCCCTAGCATCCACAGTGCAGATCCAG
ACAGGCGGTCAGTTTCCACCATGAATCTTTCGAAATATGTTGATCCCGTCATTAGCAAGCGGCTCTCCTC
TTCATCTGCAACTTTACTAAATTCTCCAGATAGAGCTCGCCGCCTGCAGCTCAGCCCATGGGAGAGCAGC
GTTGTTAACAGACTCCTGACGCCCACACATTCGTTCCTGGCCAGAAGTAAAAGCACAGCTGCCTTGTCTG
GAGAAGCAGCATCTTGCAGCCCCATCATCATGCCCTACAAAGCTGCACACTCTAGAAATTCGATGGATCG
ACCAAAACTCTTTGTAACACCACCTGAGGGCTCTTAGGAATTCTGCAGTCTAGAACTATAGTGAGTCGTA
TTACGTAGATCCAGACATGATAAGATACATTGATGAGTTTGGACAAACCACAACTAGAATGCAGTGAAAA
AAATGCTTTATTTGTGAAATTTGTGATGCTATTGCTTTATTTGTAACCATTATAAGCTGCAATAAACAAG
TTAACAACAACAATTGCATTCATTTTATGTTTCAGGTTCAGGGGGAGGTGTGGGAGGTTTTTTAATTCGC
GGCCGCGGCGCCAATGCATTGGGCCCGGTACCCAGCTTTTGTTCCCTTTAGTGAGGGTTAATTGCGCGCT
TGGCGTAATCATGGTCATAGCTGTTTCCTGTGTGAAATTGTTATCCGCTCACAATTCCACACAACATACG
AGCCGGGAGCATAAAGTGTAAAGCCTGGGGTGCCTAATGAGTGAGCTAACTCACATTAATTGCGTTGCGC
TCACTGCCCGCTTTCCAGTCGGGAAACCTGTCGTGCCAGCTGCATTAATGAATCGGCCAACGCGCGGGGA
GAGGCGGTTTGCGTATTGGGCGCTCTTCCGCTTCCTCGCTCACTGACTCGCTGCGCTCGGTCGTTCGGCT
GCGGCGAGCGGTATCAGCTCACTCAAAGGCGGTAATACGGTTATCCACAGAATCAGGGGATAACGCAGGA
AAGAACATGTGAGCAAAAGGCCAGCAAAAGGCCAGGAACCGTAAAAAGGCCGCGTTGCTGGCGTTTTTCC
ATAGGCTCCGCCCCCCTGACGAGCATCACAAAAATCGACGCTCAAGTCAGAGGTGGCGAAACCCGACAGG
ACTATAAAGATACCAGGCGTTTCCCCCTGGAAGCTCCCTCGTGCGCTCTCCTGTTCCGACCCTGCCGCTT
ACCGGATACCTGTCCGCCTTTCTCCCTTCGGGAAGCGTGGCGCTTTCTCATAGCTCACGCTGTAGGTATC
TCAGTTCGGTGTAGGTCGTTCGCTCCAAGCTGGGCTGTGTGCACGAACCCCCCGTTCAGCCCGACCGCTG
CGCCTTATCCGGTAACTATCGTCTTGAGTCCAACCCGGTAAGACACGACTTATCGCCACTGGCAGCAGCC
ACTGGTAACAGGATTAGCAGAGCGAGGTATGTAGGCGGTGCTACAGAGTTCTTGAAGTGGTGGCCTAACT
ACGGCTACACTAGAAGAACAGTATTTGGTATCTGCGCTCTGCTGAAGCCAGTTACCTTCGGAAAAAGAGT
TGGTAGCTCTTGATCCGGCAAACAAACCACCGCTGGTAGCGGTGGTTTTTTTGTTTGCAAGCAGCAGATT
ACGCGCAGAAAAAAAGGATCTCAAGAAGATCCTTTGATCTTTTCTACGGGGTCTGACGCTCAGTGGAACG
AAAACTCACGTTAAGGGATTTTGGTCATGAGATTATCAAAAAGGATCTTCACCTAGATCCTTTTAAATTA
AAAATGAAGTTTTAAATCAATCTAAAGTATATATGAGTAAACTTGGTCTGACAGTTACCAATGCTTAATC
AGTGAGGCACCTATCTCAGCGATCTGTCTATTTCGTTCATCCATAGTTGCCTGACTCCCCGTCGTGTAGA
TAACTACGATACGGGAGGGCTTACCATCTGGCCCCAGTGCTGCAATGATACCGCGAGACCCACGCTCACC
GGCTCCAGATTTATCAGCAATAAACCAGCCAGCCGGAAGGGCCGAGCGCAGAAGTGGTCCTGCAACTTTA
TCCGCCTCCATCCAGTCTATTAATTGTTGCCGGGAAGCTAGAGTAAGTAGTTCGCCAGTTAATAGTTTGC
GCAACGTTGTTGCCATTGCTACAGGCATCGTGGTGTCACGCTCGTCGTTTGGTATGGCTTCATTCAGCTC
CGGTTCCCAACGATCAAGGCGAGTTACATGATCCCCCATGTTGTGCAAAAAAGCGGTTAGCTCCTTCGGT
CCTCCGATCGTTGTCAGAAGTAAGTTGGCCGCAGTGTTATCACTCATGGTTATGGCAGCACTGCATAATT
CTCTTACTGTCATGCCATCCGTAAGATGCTTTTCTGTGACTGGTGAGTACTCAACCAAGTCATTCTGAGA
ATAGTGTATGCGGCGACCGAGTTGCTCTTGCCCGGCGTCAATACGGGATAATACCGCGCCACATAGCAGA
ACTTTAAAAGTGCTCATCATTGGAAAACGTTCTTCGGGGCGAAAACTCTCAAGGATCTTACCGCTGTTGA
GATCCAGTTCGATGTAACCCACTCGTGCACCCAACTGATCTTCAGCATCTTTTACTTTCACCAGCGTTTC
TGGGTGAGCAAAAACAGGAAGGCAAAATGCCGCAAAAAAGGGAATAAGGGCGACACGGAAATGTTGAATA
CTCATACTCTTCCTTTTTCAATATTATTGAAGCATTTATCAGGGTTATTGTCTCATGAGCGGATACATAT
TTGAATGTATTTAGAAAAATAAACAAATAGGGGTTCCGCGCACATTTCCCCGAAAAGTGCCACCTAAATT
GTAAGCGTTAATATTTTGTTAAAATTCGCGTTAAATTTTTGTTAAATCAGCTCATTTTTTAACCAATAGG
CCGAAATCGGCAAAATCCCTTATAAATCAAAAGAATAGACCGAGATAGGGT
[37 nt withheld, positions 6002-6038]
AAAGAACGTGGACTCCAACGTCAAAGG
[49 nt withheld, positions 6066-6114]
T
[91 nt withheld, positions 6116-6206]
G
[124 nt withheld, positions 6208-6331]
CCCATTCGCCATTCAGGCTGCGCAACTGTTG
