>Addgene plasmid #26742 | EMTB-mCherry | addgene partial sequence | sequence record 33011 | 26742 with EBV-rev
GTTCTAGACTGCAGAATTCCTAAGAGCCCTCAGGTGGTGTTACAAAGAGTTTTGGTCGATCCATCGAATT
TCTAGAGTGTGCAGCTTTGTAGGGCATGATGATGGGGCTGCAAGATGCTGCTTCTCCAGACAAGGCAGCT
GTGCTTTTACTTCTGGCCAGGAACGAATGTGTGGGCGTCAGGAGTCTGTTAACAACGCTGCTCTCCCATG
GGCTGAGCTGCAGGCGGCGAGCTCTATCTGGAGAATTTAGTAAAGTTGCAGATGAAGAGGAGAGCCGCTT
GCTAATGACGGGATCAACATATTTCGAAAGATTCATGGTGGAAACTGACCGCCTGTCTGGATCTGCACTG
TGGATGCTAGGGCTCCCATGGAGAGAGCCTCCCCACGACCAACGGTTATGCTTCTGTTTTGGCTTCTGGC
TCCTTTCCATTGTGCGCCGTACAACAGCTTCGTGGCGTTCTTTGTCCTCCTCAAGTCTCTGCCTCCGCTT
CTCCTCCACAGCAGCCCTCCTCCGCTCCTCCTTCTGCCTCTGCTCCTCCAACCTCTTCTTCCGCTCTTCC
AGGTGCTTCTCGTAGTGCTGCCTGGCTCGCTCTTCTCTTTCTAACCACACTATTTCTCTTGCAGCTAGCT
GTTTCTCCCGTTCCTCACGTCGCTCCCGGGCCAGCCGCTGCCGGTCATCAACACGTAACACAGGCGGAGG
GTCTGGTTTATTTCCTGAGTGGTTGTTATTTTGTCCTGAAATTGCAGAGGCAGGGCGGCTGGAGGCATTT
TTCTTATCTTGCACTTTGTAGCTGTCGGGTGCTGTTTCGCTTCGCACTGGCGCGCCGAGGTCTTCTTCTG
AGATGAGCTTCTGCTCCATATCTCGAGATCTGAG
